>Addgene plasmid #121517 | pGAD-Atg17(∆92-106) | addgene full sequence | sequence record 236914 | Addgene NGS Result
GATGCTTCGTTGCTTGCATGCAACTTCTTTTCTTTTTTTTTCTTTTCTCTCTCCCCCGTTGTTGTCTCAC
CATATCCGCAATGACAAAAAAATGATGGAAGACACTAAAGGAAAAAATTAACGACAAAGACAGCACCAAC
AGATGTCGTTGTTCCAGAGCTGATGAGGGGTATCTCGAAGCACACGAAACTTTTTCCTTCCTTCATTCAC
GCACACTACTCTCTAATGAGCAACGGTATACGGCCTTCCTTCCAGTTACTTGAATTTGAAATAAAAAAAA
GTTTGCTGTCTTGCTATCAAGTATAAATAGACCTGCAATTATTAATCTTTTGTTTCCTCGTCATTGTTCT
CGTTCCCTTTCTTCCTTGTTTCTTTTTCTGCACAATATTTCAAGCTATACCAAGCATACAATCAACTCCA
AGCTTTGCAAAGATGGATAAAGCGGAATTAATTCCCGAGCCTCCAAAAAAGAAGAGAAAGGTCGAATTGG
GTACCGCCGCCAATTTTAATCAAAGTGGGAATATTGCTGATAGCTCATTGTCCTTCACTTTCACTAACAG
TAGCAACGGTCCGAACCTCATAACAACTCAAACAAATTCTCAAGCGCTTTCACAACCAATTGCCTCCTCT
AACGTTCATGATAACTTCATGAATAATGAAATCACGGCTAGTAAAATTGATGATGGTAATAATTCAAAAC
CACTGTCACCTGGTTGGACGGACCAAACTGCGTATAACGCGTTTGGAATCACTACAGGGATGTTTAATAC
CACTACAATGGATGATGTATATAACTATCTATTCGATGATGAAGATACCCCACCAAACCCAAAAAAAGAG
ATCGAATTCCCCGGGGGATCCATCGATAACGAAGCAGATGTTACAAAATTTGTTAATAATGCCAGGAAAA
CGCTGACCGATGCTCAACTTTTATGTTCAAGTGCTAATTTAAGGATTGTAGATATTAAGAAAAAATTGTC
ATCTTGGCAGTTGAGTATTTCAAAACTCAATTTTCTAATAGTTGGCTTGAGACAGCAAGGAAAGTTTCTT
TACACTATTTTAAAGGAAGGCATTGGGACAAAGCTAATCCAGAAACAATGGAATCAAGCTGTCTTAGTGG
TCTTAGTTGATGAGATGGGTATAGTAAATGAATTGAGCATATCAGAAAAAGATGATACCGATCCCTCTAA
ACTAGGAGATTACATCTCGAGAGACAACGTTAACTTATTGAATGACAAACTGAAAGAAGTGCCAGTAATT
GAGCGTCAAATTGAAAACATTAAGCTTCAATACGAAAATATGGTCAGAAAAGTTAACAAAGAACTGATTG
ATACCAAGTTGACGGACGTAACTCAAAAATTCCAAAGTAAATTTGGTATAGATAACCTGATGGAAACAAA
TGTTGCAGAGCAGTTTAGCAGGGAACTAACGGACCTTGAAAAAGATTTAGCAGAGATAATGAATTCATTG
ACACAGCACTTTGATAAGACATTGCTGTTACAAGATAAAAAAATTGATAACGATGAACGTGAGGAGCTGT
TTAAGGTGGTACAAGGCGACGACAAAGAACTATACAACATTTTCAAAACTCTGCATGAGGTAATTGATGA
CGTGGACAAAACAATTCTTAACTTGGGTCAATTTTTGCAGGCAAAAATAAAGGAAAAGACAGAACTACAC
AGCGAAGTTTCTGAAATAATAAACGATTTCAATAGAAATTTGGAATATCTATTAATCTTTAAAGATATTT
CCAATCTGATTGATAGCTTCAAAAATTCCTGTACACAAGATATTCAAACAACTAAGGAACTTTGTGAATT
TTATGATAATTTTGAAGAAAGCTACGGTAACTTAGTTCTAGAAGCAAAGAGGAGAAAGGATGTGGCAAAC
AGAATGAAAACTATATTGAAAGATTGTGAAAAGCAGTTGCAGAATTTAGATGCTCAGGACCAGGAAGAAC
GTCAGAATTTTATAGCGGAAAATGGAACTTATCTTCCTGAGACAATCTGGCCCGGTAAAATTGACGATTT
TTCTTCCCTGTACACTTTAAATTACAACGTGAAGAATCCTTAGAAAAAAGGAAAAAAAGGCTGCAGAGAT
CTATGAATCGTAGATACTGAAAAACCCCGCAAGTTCACTTCAACTGTGCATCGTGCACCATCTCAATTTC
TTTCATTTATACATCGTTTTGCCTTCTTTTATGTAACTATACTCCTCTAAGTTTCAATCTTGGCCATGTA
ACCTCTGATCTATAGAATTTTTTAAATGACTAGAATTAATGCCCATCTTTTTTTTGGACCTAAATTCTTC
ATGAAAATATATTACGAGGGCTTATTCAGAAGCTTTGGACTTCTTCGCCAGAGGTTTGGTCAAGTCTCCA
ATCAAGGTTGTCGGCTTGTCTACCTTGCCAGAAATTTACGAAAAGATGGAAAAGGGTCAAATCGTTGGTA
GATACGTTGTTGACACTTCTAAATAAGCGAATTTCTTATGATTTATGATTTTTATTATTAAATAAGTTAT
AAAAAAAATAAGTGTATACAAATTTTAAAGTGACTCTTAGGTTTTAAAACGAAAATTCTTATTCTTGAGT
AACTCTTTCCTGTAGGTCAGGTTGCTTTCTCAGGTATAGCATGAGGTCGCTCTTATTGACCACACCTCTA
CCGGCATGCCGGTCGAAATTCCCCTACCCTATGAACATATTCCATTTTGTAATTTCGTGTCGTTTCTATT
ATGAATTTCATTTATAAAGTTTATGTACAAATATCATAAAAAAAGAGAATCTTTTTAAGCAAGGATTTTC
TTAACCTCTTCGGCGACAGCATCACCGACTTCGGTGGTACTGTTGGAACCACCTAAATCACCAGTTCTGA
TACCTGCATCCAAAACCTTTTTAACTGCATCTTCAATGGCCTTACCTTCTTCAGGCAAGTTCAATGACAA
TTTCAACATCATTGCAGCAGACAAGATAGTGGCGATAGGGTTGACCTTATTCTTTGGCAAATCTGGAGCA
GAACCGTGGCATGGTTCGTACAAACCAAATGCGGTGTTCTTGTCTGGCAAAGAGGCCAAGGACGCAGATG
GCAACAAACCCAAGGAACCTGGGATAACGGAGGCTTCATCGGAGACGATATCACCAAACATGTTGCTGGT
GATTATAATACCATTTAGGTGGGTTGGGTTCCTAACTAGGATCATGGCGGCAGAATCAATCAATTGATGT
TGAACCTTCAATGTAGGAAATTCGTTCTTGATGGTTTCCTCCACAGTTTTTCTCCATAATCTTGAAGAGG
CCAAAACATTAGCTTTATCCAAGGACCAAATAGGCAATGGTGGCTCATGTTGTAGGGCCATGAAAGCGGC
CATTCTTGTGATTCTTTGCACTTCTGGAACGGTGTATTGTTCACTATCCCAAGCGACACCATCACCATCG
TCTTCCTTTCTCTTACCAAAGTAAATACCTCCCACTAATTCTCTGACAACAACGAAGTCAGTACCTTTAG
CAAATTGTGGCTTGATTGGAGATAAGTCTAAAAGAGAGTCGGATGCAAAGTTACATGGTCTTAAGTTGGC
GTACAATTGAAGTTCTTTACGGATTTTTAGTAAACCTTGTTCAGGTCTAACACTACCTGTACCCCATTTA
GGACCACCCACAGCACCTAACAAAACGGCATCAGCCTTCTTGGAGGCTTCCAGCGCCTCATCTGGAAGTG
GGACACCTGTAGCTTCGATAGCAGCACCACCAATTAAATGATTTTCGAAATCGAACTTGACATTGGAACG
AACATCAGAAATAGCTTTAAGAACCTTAATGGCTTCGGCTGTGATTTCTTGACCAACGTGGTCACCTGGC
AAAACGACGATCTTCTTAGGGGCAGACATTAGAATGGTATATCCTTGAAATATATATATATATTGCTGAA
ATGTAAAAGGTAAGAAAAGTTAGAAAGTAAGACGATTGCTAACCACCTATTGGAAAAAACAATAGGTCCT
TAAATAATATTGTCAACTTCAAGTATTGTGATGCAAGCATTTAGTCATGAACGCTTCTCTATTCTATATG
AAAAGCCGGTTCCGGCGCTCTCACCTTTCCTTTTTCTCCCAATTTTTCAGTTGAAAAAGGTATATGCGTC
AGGCGACCTCTGAAATTAACAAAAAATTTCCAGTCATCGAATTTGATTCTGTGCGATAGCGCCCCTGTGT
GTTCTCGTTATGTTGAGGAAAAAAATAATGGTTGCTAAGAGATTCGAACTCTTGCATCTTACGATACCTG
AGTATTCCCACAGTTGGGGGATCTCGACTCTAGCTAGAGGATCAATTCGTAATCATGTCATAGCTGTTTC
CTGTGTGAAATTGTTATCCGCTCACAATTCCACACAACATACGAGCCGGAAGCATAAAGTGTAAAGCCTG
GGGTGCCTAATGAGTGAGCTAACTCACATTAATTGCGTTGCGCTCACTGCCCGCTTTCCAGTCGGGAAAC
CTGTCGTGCCAGCTGCATTAATGAATCGGCCAACGCGCGGGGAGAGGCGGTTTGCGTATTGGGCGCTCTT
CCGCTTCCTCGCTCACTGACTCGCTGCGCTCGGTCGTTCGGCTGCGGCGAGCGGTATCAGCTCACTCAAA
GGCGGTAATACGGTTATCCACAGAATCAGGGGATAACGCAGGAAAGAACATGTGAGCAAAAGGCCAGCAA
AAGGCCAGGAACCGTAAAAAGGCCGCGTTGCTGGCGTTTTTCCATAGGCTCCGCCCCCCTGACGAGCATC
ACAAAAATCGACGCTCAAGTCAGAGGTGGCGAAACCCGACAGGACTATAAAGATACCAGGCGTTTCCCCC
TGGAAGCTCCCTCGTGCGCTCTCCTGTTCCGACCCTGCCGCTTACCGGATACCTGTCCGCCTTTCTCCCT
TCGGGAAGCGTGGCGCTTTCTCATAGCTCACGCTGTAGGTATCTCAGTTCGGTGTAGGTCGTTCGCTCCA
AGCTGGGCTGTGTGCACGAACCCCCCGTTCAGCCCGACCGCTGCGCCTTATCCGGTAACTATCGTCTTGA
GTCCAACCCGGTAAGACACGACTTATCGCCACTGGCAGCAGCCACTGGTAACAGGATTAGCAGAGCGAGG
TATGTAGGCGGTGCTACAGAGTTCTTGAAGTGGTGGCCTAACTACGGCTACACTAGAAGAACAGTATTTG
GTATCTGCGCTCTGCTGAAGCCAGTTACCTTCGGAAAAAGAGTTGGTAGCTCTTGATCCGGCAAACAAAC
CACCGCTGGTAGCGGTGGTTTTTTTGTTTGCAAGCAGCAGATTACGCGCAGAAAAAAAGGATCTCAAGAA
GATCCTTTGATCTTTTCTACGGGGTCTGACGCTCAGTGGAACGAAAACTCACGTTAAGGGATTTTGGTCA
TGAGATTATCAAAAAGGATCTTCACCTAGATCCTTTTAAATTAAAAATGAAGTTTTAAATCAATCTAAAG
TATATATGAGTAAACTTGGTCTGACAGTTACCAATGCTTAATCAGTGAGGCACCTATCTCAGCGATCTGT
CTATTTCGTTCATCCATAGTTGCCTGACTCCCCGTCGTGTAGATAACTACGATACGGGAGGGCTTACCAT
CTGGCCCCAGTGCTGCAATGATACCGCGAGACCCACGCTCACCGGCTCCAGATTTATCAGCAATAAACCA
GCCAGCCGGAAGGGCCGAGCGCAGAAGTGGTCCTGCAACTTTATCCGCCTCCATCCAGTCTATTAATTGT
TGCCGGGAAGCTAGAGTAAGTAGTTCGCCAGTTAATAGTTTGCGCAACGTTGTTGCCATTGCTACAGGCA
TCGTGGTGTCACGCTCGTCGTTTGGTATGGCTTCATTCAGCTCCGGTTCCCAACGATCAAGGCGAGTTAC
ATGATCCCCCATGTTGTGCAAAAAAGCGGTTAGCTCCTTCGGTCCTCCGATCGTTGTCAGAAGTAAGTTG
GCCGCAGTGTTATCACTCATGGTTATGGCAGCACTGCATAATTCTCTTACTGTCATGCCATCCGTAAGAT
GCTTTTCTGTGACTGGTGAGTACTCAACCAAGTCATTCTGAGAATAGTGTATGCGGCGACCGAGTTGCTC
TTGCCCGGCGTCAATACGGGATAATACCGCGCCACATAGCAGAACTTTAAAAGTGCTCATCATTGGAAAA
CGTTCTTCGGGGCGAAAACTCTCAAGGATCTTACCGCTGTTGAGATCCAGTTCGATGTAACCCACTCGTG
CACCCAACTGATCTTCAGCATCTTTTACTTTCACCAGCGTTTCTGGGTGAGCAAAAACAGGAAGGCAAAA
TGCCGCAAAAAAGGGAATAAGGGCGACACGGAAATGTTGAATACTCATACTCTTCCTTTTTCAATATTAT
TGAAGCATTTATCAGGGTTATTGTCTCATGAGCGGATACATATTTGAATGTATTTAGAAAAATAAACAAA
TAGGGGTTCCGCGCACATTTCCCCGAAAAGTGCCACCTGACGTCTAAGAAACCATTATTATCATGACATT
AACCTATAAAAATAGGCGTATCACGAGGCCCTTTCGTCTCGCGCGTTTCGGTGATGACGGTGAAAACCTC
TGACACATGCAGCTCCCGGAGACGGTCACAGCTTGTCTGTAAGCGGATGCCGGGAGCAGACAAGCCCGTC
AGGGCGCGTCAGCGGGTGTTGGCGGGTGTCGGGGCTGGCTTAACTATGCGGCATCAGAGCAGATTGTACT
GAGAGTGCACCATAACGCATTTAAGCATAAACACGCACTATGCCGTTCTTCTCATGTATATATATATACA
GGCAACACGCAGATATAGGTGCGACGTGAACAGTGAGCTGTATGTGCGCAGCTCGCGTTGCATTTTCGGA
AGCGCTCGTTTTCGGAAACGCTTTGAAGTTCCTATTCCGAAGTTCCTATTCTCTAGCTAGAAAGTATAGG
AACTTCAGAGCGCTTTTGAAAACCAAAAGCGCTCTGAAGACGCACTTTCAAAAAACCAAAAACGCACCGG
ACTGTAACGAGCTACTAAAATATTGCGAATACCGCTTCCACAAACATTGCTCAAAAGTATCTCTTTGCTA
TATATCTCTGTGCTATATCCCTATATAACCTACCCATCCACCTTTCGCTCCTTGAACTTGCATCTAAACT
CGACCTCTACATTTTTTATGTTTATCTCTAGTATTACTCTTTAGACAAAAAAATTGTAGTAAGAACTATT
CATAGAGTGAATCGAAAACAATACGAAAATGTAAACATTTCCTATACGTAGTATATAGAGACAAAATAGA
AGAAACCGTTCATAATTTTCTGACCAATGAAGAATCATCAACGCTATCACTTTCTGTTCACAAAGTATGC
GCAATCCACATCGGTATAGAATATAATCGGGGATGCCTTTATCTTGAAAAAATGCACCCGCAGCTTCGCT
AGTAATCAGTAAACGCGGGAAGTGGAGTCAGGCTTTTTTTATGGAAGAGAAAATAGACACCAAAGTAGCC
TTCTTCTAACCTTAACGGACCTACAGTGCAAAAAGTTATCAAGAGACTGCATTATAGAGCGCACAAAGGA
GAAAAAAAGTAATCTAAGATGCTTTGTTAGAAAAATAGCGCTCTCGGGATGCATTTTTGTAGAACAAAAA
AGAAGTATAGATTCTTTGTTGGTAAAATAGCGCTCTCGCGTTGCATTTCTGTTCTGTAAAAATGCAGCTC
AGATTCTTTGTTTGAAAAATTAGCGCTCTCGCGTTGCATTTTTGTTTTACAAAAATGAAGCACAGATTCT
TCGTTGGTAAAATAGCGCTTTCGCGTTGCATTTCTGTTCTGTAAAAATGCAGCTCAGATTCTTTGTTTGA
AAAATTAGCGCTCTCGCGTTGCATTTTTGTTCTACAAAATGAAGCACA
Features (pLannotate 1.2.2; 18 found; start..end, strand, type, name):
     21..417     +  promoter       ADH1 promoter: S. cerevisiae ADH1; promoter for alcohol dehydrogenase 1
    463..482     +  CDS            SV40 NLS (fragment): nuclear localization signal of SV40 (simian virus 40) large T antigen
    499..840     +  CDS            GAL4 activation domain: activation domain of the GAL4 transcriptional activator; Saccharomyces cerevisiae GAL4 (truncated)
    868..2070    +  CDS            ATG17: ATG17_YEAST - Also known as APG17. Experimental evidence at protein level: Swiss-Prot protein existence level 1. Autophagy-specific protein that functions with ATG13, ATG29, and CIS1/ATG31 in response to autophagy-inducing signals as a scaffold to recruit other ATG proteins to organize pre-autophagosomal structure (PAS) formation. Modulates the timing and magnitude of the autophagy response, such as the size of the sequestering vesicles, through interacting with and regulating ATG1 kinase activity. Plays particularly a role in pexophagy and nucleophagy. With ATG13, is required for ATG1 activat
   2339..2473    +  CDS            ADH1 (fragment): ADH1_YEAST - Also known as ADC1. Experimental evidence at protein level: Swiss-Prot protein existence level 1. This isozyme preferentially catalyzes the conversion of primary unbranched alcohols to their corresponding aldehydes. Also shows activity toward secondary alcohols. From Saccharomyces cerevisiae (strain ATCC 204508 / S288c) (Baker's yeast).
   2477..2664    +  terminator     ADH1 terminator: S. cerevisiae ADH1; transcription terminator for the S. cerevisiae alcohol dehydrogenase 1 (ADH1) gene
   2785..3879    -  CDS            LEU2: 3-isopropylmalate dehydrogenase, required for leucine biosynthesis; S. cerevisiae LEU2; yeast auxotrophic marker
   3880..4285    -  promoter       LEU2 promoter: S. cerevisiae LEU2
   4351..4367    -  protein_bind   lac operator: The lac repressor binds to the lac operator to inhibit transcription in E. coli. This inhibition can be relieved by adding lactose or isopropyl-β-D-thiogalactopyranoside (IPTG). lac repressor encoded by lacI
   4375..4405    -  promoter       lac promoter: promoter for the E. coli lac operon
   4420..4441    -  protein_bind   CAP binding site: CAP binding activates transcription in the presence of cAMP. E. coli catabolite activator protein
   4454..4546    -  CDS            lacI (fragment): lac repressor; lacI; The lac repressor binds to the lac operator to inhibit transcription in E. coli. This inhibition can be relieved by adding lactose or isopropyl-β-D-thiogalactopyranoside (IPTG).
   4729..5317    -  rep_origin     ori: high-copy-number ColE1/pMB1/pBR322/pUC origin of replication
   5488..6348    -  CDS            AmpR: β-lactamase; bla; confers resistance to ampicillin, carbenicillin, and related antibiotics
   6349..6453    -  promoter       AmpR promoter: bla
   6548..6583    +  CDS            rop (fragment): Rop protein, which maintains plasmids at low copy number; rop
   6685..6734    +  misc_feature   bom (fragment): basis of mobility region from pBR322
   6735..11      +  rep_origin     2μ ori (across the origin): yeast 2μ plasmid origin of replication
