[The description below was written by a language model from this plasmid's Addgene catalogue record and pLannotate feature annotations shown in this document.]
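Description:
pGAD-Atg17(∆92-106) is a yeast two-hybrid "prey" plasmid built on the pGAD-c1 backbone, an E. coli–S. cerevisiae shuttle vector of 7,888 nt. In bacteria it replicates from a high-copy ColE1/pUC-type origin and is selected through the β-lactamase gene (ampicillin resistance). In yeast it is maintained episomally by the 2μ origin and selected by complementation of leucine auxotrophy with the LEU2 marker, which is driven by its own promoter. The feature table also picks up leftover backbone fragments: a lac promoter/operator with its CAP site, and partial lacI, rop and bom sequences. These have no evident role in the plasmid's function.

The expression cassette uses the S. cerevisiae ADH1 promoter to drive a fusion protein composed of an SV40 large T antigen nuclear localization signal, the GAL4 transcriptional activation domain, and budding yeast ATG17 at the C-terminal end. An ADH1 terminator follows, preceded by a short remnant of ADH1 coding sequence. The ATG17 insert carries an internal deletion of amino acids 92–106. Atg17 is an autophagy scaffold protein that acts with Atg13, Atg29 and Atg31 to organize the pre-autophagosomal structure and to regulate Atg1 kinase.

In a two-hybrid assay, this activation-domain fusion is co-expressed with a GAL4 DNA-binding-domain "bait" fusion. An interaction between the two proteins reconstitutes a functional activator and switches on reporter genes. The deletion variant would typically be compared with wild-type Atg17 to test whether residues 92–106 are needed for binding a given partner. The record itself states only that the plasmid is for yeast two-hybrid analysis and does not name the partner tested, although the associated publication concerns the Atg17–Atg31–Atg29 complex, Atg11 and recruitment of the Vam7 SNARE.
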