Addgene plasmid #121517: pGAD-Atg17(∆92-106)
Purpose: For Yeast-two-hybrid analysis
Depositing lab: Daniel Klionsky. Depositing organization: University of Michigan. Publication: The Atg17-Atg31-Atg29 Complex Coordinates with Atg11 to Recruit the Vam7 SNARE and Mediate Autophagosome-Vacuole Fusion. Liu X, Mao K, Yu AYH, Omairi-Nasser A, Austin J 2nd, Glick BS, Yip CK, Klionsky DJ. Curr Biol. 2016 Jan 25;26(2):150-160. doi: 10.1016/j.cub.2015.11.054. Epub 2016 Jan 7. PubMed 26774783.
Backbone
  Vector backbone: pGAD-c1
  Vector type: Yeast Expression
  Selectable markers: LEU2
Growth in bacteria
  Bacterial resistance: Ampicillin, 100 μg/mL
  Growth temperature: 37°C
  Growth strain: DH5alpha
  Copy number: Unknown
Gene/Insert
  Gene/Insert name: ATG17
  Species: S. cerevisiae (budding yeast)
  Mutation: deleted amino acids 92-106
Terms and licenses: Academic/Nonprofit Terms; Industry Terms: Not Available to Industry
How to cite: pGAD-Atg17(∆92-106) was a gift from Daniel Klionsky (Addgene plasmid # 121517 ; http://n2t.net/addgene:121517 ; RRID:Addgene_121517)
